Addgene plasmid #240183: pVF202
Purpose: expression vector or PiggyBac-insertable cargo for expressing CITED2_K>A-HaloTag-ERD-SOX2DBD
Depositing lab: Max Staller. Depositing organization: University of California, Berkeley.
Backbone
  Vector backbone: PiggyBac
  Vector type: Mammalian Expression
Growth in bacteria
  Bacterial resistance: Ampicillin, 100 μg/mL
  Growth temperature: 37°C
  Growth strain: DH5alpha
  Copy number: High Copy
Gene/Insert
  Gene/Insert name: CITED2_K>A-HaloTag-ERD-SOX2DBD
  Species: Synthetic
  Mutation: K>A
  Cloning method: Gibson Cloning
Terms and licenses: Academic/Nonprofit Terms; Industry Terms: Not Available to Industry
How to cite: pVF202 was a gift from Max Staller (Addgene plasmid # 240183 ; http://n2t.net/addgene:240183 ; RRID:Addgene_240183)
