[The description below was written by a language model from this plasmid's Addgene catalogue record and pLannotate feature annotations shown in this document.]
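Description:
pVF202 is a mammalian expression plasmid built on a PiggyBac backbone, intended either for direct expression by transfection or as transposon cargo that can be integrated into the genome by PiggyBac transposase. It is maintained in E. coli at high copy through a ColE1/pUC-type origin with ampicillin selection (AmpR driven by its own bla promoter). It also carries an f1 origin and remnants of a lacZα/lac promoter cloning region. The automated annotation does not mark the PiggyBac terminal repeats, and the short hits to the phage lambda portal protein on either side of the cargo are probably homology-based matches to flanking or stuffer sequence rather than functional genes.

The payload is a synthetic fusion protein, CITED2_K>A-HaloTag-ERD-SOX2DBD. A CITED2-derived segment carrying lysine-to-alanine substitutions (matched by the annotation software to the related CITED1) is followed by HaloTag (annotated as the dhaA haloalkane dehalogenase it derives from). Next comes an estrogen receptor ligand-binding domain matching ERT2, then a SOX-family DNA-binding domain that the record names as SOX2 (annotated as a SOX14 fragment), and a partial V5 epitope match. In such designs the estrogen receptor domain typically makes activity or nuclear localisation ligand-dependent, HaloTag allows covalent labelling with chloroalkane ligands for imaging or quantification, and the DNA-binding domain targets the CITED2 region to SOX sites. The record itself does not spell out the experimental use. A WPRE fragment and an SV40 polyadenylation signal follow the fusion, but the promoter driving it is not annotated or stated. A separate upstream PGK promoter–PuroR–bGH poly(A) cassette allows puromycin selection of transfected or stably integrated cells.
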