Features (pLannotate 1.2.2; 22 found; start..end, strand, type, name):
    719..823     -  promoter       AmpR promoter: bla
    876..1304    -  rep_origin     f1 ori (sequence partly withheld): f1 bacteriophage origin of replication; arrow indicates direction of (+) strand synthesis
   1309..1464    -  CDS            lacZα (fragment): LacZα fragment of β-galactosidase; lacZ fragment
   1466..1585    +  CDS            B (fragment): PORTL_LAMBD - Experimental evidence at protein level: Swiss-Prot protein existence level 1. Forms the portal vertex of the capsid (PubMed:6228056, PubMed:6232391). This portal plays critical roles in head assembly, genome packaging, neck/tail attachment, and genome ejection (Probable). The portal protein multimerizes as a single ring-shaped homododecamer arranged around a central channel (PubMed:6232391). Binds to the terminase subunits to form the packaging machine (PubMed:7799432). From Escherichia phage lambda (Bacteriophage lambda).
   2073..2572    +  promoter       PGK promoter: mouse phosphoglycerate kinase 1 promoter
   2594..3193    +  CDS            PuroR: puromycin N-acetyltransferase; pac from Streptomyces alboniger; confers resistance to puromycin
   3226..3450    +  polyA_signal   bGH poly(A) signal: bovine growth hormone polyadenylation signal
   3887..4015    +  CDS            CITED1 (fragment): CITE1_HUMAN - Also known as MSG1. Experimental evidence at protein level: Swiss-Prot protein existence level 1. Transcriptional coactivator of the p300/CBP-mediated transcription complex. Enhances SMAD-mediated transcription by strengthening the functional link between the DNA-binding SMAD transcription factors and the p300/CBP transcription coactivator complex. Stimulates estrogen-dependent transactivation activity mediated by estrogen receptors signaling; stabilizes the interaction of estrogen receptor ESR1 and histone acetyltransferase EP300. Positively regulates TGF-beta signaling through
   4028..4906    +  CDS            dhaA: DHAA_PSEPV - Experimental evidence at protein level: Swiss-Prot protein existence level 1. Catalyzes hydrolytic cleavage of carbon-halogen bonds in halogenated aliphatic compounds, leading to the formation of the corresponding primary alcohols, halide ions and protons. Has a broad substrate specificity, as it is able to dehalogenate mono- and di- chlorinated and brominated alkanes (up to at least C10), and the two isomers of 1,3-dichloropropene to 3-chloroallyl alcohol; the highest activity was found with 1,2-dibromoethane, while no activity was observed with the analog 1,2-dichloroethane. Fro
   4931..5812    +  CDS            ERT2 (fragment): mutated ligand-binding domain of the human estrogen receptor (Feil et al., 1997)
   5801..6025    +  CDS            SOX14 (fragment): SOX14_HUMAN - Also known as SOX28. Experimental evidence at protein level: Swiss-Prot protein existence level 1. Acts as a negative regulator of transcription. From Homo sapiens (Human).
   6041..6060    +  CDS            V5 tag (fragment): epitope tag from simian virus 5
   6093..6199    +  misc_feature   WPRE (fragment): woodchuck hepatitis virus posttranscriptional regulatory element
   6208..6329    +  polyA_signal   SV40 poly(A) signal: SV40 polyadenylation signal
   6347..6439    +  ncRNA          G-CSF SLDE: Accession: RF00183 - G-CSF factor stem-loop destabilising element (SLDE)
   7136..7603    +  CDS            B (fragment): PORTL_LAMBD - Experimental evidence at protein level: Swiss-Prot protein existence level 1. Forms the portal vertex of the capsid (PubMed:6228056, PubMed:6232391). This portal plays critical roles in head assembly, genome packaging, neck/tail attachment, and genome ejection (Probable). The portal protein multimerizes as a single ring-shaped homododecamer arranged around a central channel (PubMed:6232391). Binds to the terminase subunits to form the packaging machine (PubMed:7799432). From Escherichia phage lambda (Bacteriophage lambda).
   7641..7657    -  protein_bind   lac operator: The lac repressor binds to the lac operator to inhibit transcription in E. coli. This inhibition can be relieved by adding lactose or isopropyl-β-D-thiogalactopyranoside (IPTG). lac repressor encoded by lacI
   7665..7695    -  promoter       lac promoter: promoter for the E. coli lac operon
   7710..7731    -  protein_bind   CAP binding site: CAP binding activates transcription in the presence of cAMP. E. coli catabolite activator protein
   7744..7836    -  CDS            lacI (fragment): lac repressor; lacI; The lac repressor binds to the lac operator to inhibit transcription in E. coli. This inhibition can be relieved by adding lactose or isopropyl-β-D-thiogalactopyranoside (IPTG).
   8019..8607    -  rep_origin     ori: high-copy-number ColE1/pMB1/pBR322/pUC origin of replication
   8778..718     -  CDS            AmpR (across the origin): β-lactamase; bla; confers resistance to ampicillin, carbenicillin, and related antibiotics
>Addgene plasmid #240183 | pVF202 | addgene full sequence | sequence record 486437 | Addgene NGS Result
ACCCACGCTCACCGGCTCCAGATTTATCAGCAATAAACCAGCCAGCCGGAAGGGCCGAGCGCAGAAGTGG
TCCTGCAACTTTATCCGCCTCCATCCAGTCTATTAATTGTTGCCGGGAAGCTAGAGTAAGTAGTTCGCCA
GTTAATAGTTTGCGCAACGTTGTTGCCATTGCTACAGGCATCGTGGTGTCACGCTCGTCGTTTGGTATGG
CTTCATTCAGCTCCGGTTCCCAACGATCAAGGCGAGTTACATGATCCCCCATGTTGTGCAAAAAAGCGGT
TAGCTCCTTCGGTCCTCCGATCGTTGTCAGAAGTAAGTTGGCCGCAGTGTTATCACTCATGGTTATGGCA
GCACTGCATAATTCTCTTACTGTCATGCCATCCGTAAGATGCTTTTCTGTGACTGGTGAGTACTCAACCA
AGTCATTCTGAGAATAGTGTATGCGGCGACCGAGTTGCTCTTGCCCGGCGTCAATACGGGATAATACCGC
GCCACATAGCAGAACTTTAAAAGTGCTCATCATTGGAAAACGTTCTTCGGGGCGAAAACTCTCAAGGATC
TTACCGCTGTTGAGATCCAGTTCGATGTAACCCACTCGTGCACCCAACTGATCTTCAGCATCTTTTACTT
TCACCAGCGTTTCTGGGTGAGCAAAAACAGGAAGGCAAAATGCCGCAAAAAAGGGAATAAGGGCGACACG
GAAATGTTGAATACTCATACTCTTCCTTTTTCAATATTATTGAAGCATTTATCAGGGTTATTGTCTCATG
AGCGGATACATATTTGAATGTATTTAGAAAAATAAACAAATAGGGGTTCCGCGCACATTTCCCCGAAAAG
TGCCACCTAAATTGTAAGCGTTAATATTTTGTTAAAATTCGCGTTAAATTTTTGTTAAATCAGCTCATTT
TTTAACCAATAGGCCGAAATCGGCAAAATCCCTTATAAATCAAAAGAATAGACCGAGATAGGGT
[37 nt withheld, positions 975-1011]
AAAGAACGTGGACTCCAACGTCAAAGG
[49 nt withheld, positions 1039-1087]
T
[91 nt withheld, positions 1089-1179]
G
[124 nt withheld, positions 1181-1304]
CCCATTCGCCATTCAGGCTGCGCAACTGTTGGGAAGGGCGATCGGTGCGGGCCTCTTCGCTATTACGCCA
GCTGGCGAAAGGGGGATGTGCTGCAAGGCGATTAAGTTGGGTAACGCCAGGGTTTTCCCAGTCACGACGT
TGTAAAACGACGGCCAGTGAGCGCGCCTCGTTCATTCACGTTTTTGAACCCGTGGAGGACGGGCAGACTC
GCGGTGCAAATGTGTTTTACAGCGTGATGGAGCAGATGAAGATGCTCGACACGCTGCAGAACACGCAGCT
AGATTAACCCTAGAAAGATAATCATATTGTGACGTACGTTAAAGATAATCATGTGTAAAATTGACGCATG
TGTTTTATCGGTCTGTATATCGAGGTTTATTTATTAATTTGAATAGATATTAAGTTTTATTATATTTACA
CTTACATACTAATAATAAATTCAACAAACAATTTATTTATGTTTATTTATTTATTAAAAAAAACAAAAAC
TCAAAATTTCTTCTATAAAGTAACAAAACTTTTATGAGGGACAGCCCCCCCCCAAAGCCCCCAGGGATGT
AATTACGTCCCTCCCCCGCTAGGGGGCAGCAGCGAGCCGCCCGGGGCTCCGCTCCGGTCCGGCGCTCCCC
CCGCATCCCCGAGCCGGCAGCGTGCGGGGACAGCCCGGGCACGGGGAAGGTGGCACGGGATCGCTTTCCT
CTGAACGCTTCTCGCTGCTCTTTGAGCCTGCAGACACCTGGGGGGATACGGGGAAAAGGCGAACGCGTGG
GTAGGGGAGGCGCTTTTCCCAAGGCAGTCTGGAGCATGCGCTTTAGCAGCCCCGCTGGGCACTTGGCGCT
ACACAAGTGGCCTCTGGCCTCGCACACATTCCACATCCACCGGTAGGCGCCAACCGGCTCCGTTCTTTGG
TGGCCCCTTCGCGCCACCTTCTACTCCTCCCCTAGTCAGGAAGTTCCCCCCCGCCCCGCAGCTCGCGTCG
TGCAGGACGTGACAAATGGAAGTAGCACGTCTCACTAGTCTCGTGCAGATGGACAGCACCGCTGAGCAAT
GGAAGCGGGTAGGCCTTTGGGGCAGCGGCCAATAGCAGCTTTGCTCCTTCGCTTTCTGGGCTCAGAGGCT
GGGAAGGGGTGGGTCCGGGGGCGGGCTCAGGGGCGGGCTCAGGGGCGGGGCGGGCGCCCGAAGGTCCTCC
GGAGGCCCGGCATTCTGCACGCTTCAAAAGCGCACGTCTGCCGCGCTGTTCTCCTCTTCCTCATCTCCGG
GCCTTTCGACCTGCAGCCCAAGCTTCACCATGACCGAGTACAAGCCCACGGTGCGCCTCGCCACCCGCGA
CGACGTCCCCAGGGCCGTACGCACCCTCGCCGCCGCGTTCGCCGACTACCCCGCCACGCGCCACACCGTC
GATCCGGACCGCCACATCGAGCGGGTCACCGAGCTGCAAGAACTCTTCCTCACGCGCGTCGGGCTCGACA
TCGGCAAGGTGTGGGTCGCGGACGACGGCGCCGCGGTGGCGGTCTGGACCACGCCGGAGAGCGTCGAAGC
GGGGGCGGTGTTCGCCGAGATCGGCCCGCGCATGGCCGAGTTGAGCGGTTCCCGGCTGGCCGCGCAGCAA
CAGATGGAAGGCCTCCTGGCGCCGCACCGGCCCAAGGAGCCCGCGTGGTTCCTGGCCACCGTCGGCGTCT
CGCCCGACCACCAGGGCAAGGGTCTGGGCAGCGCCGTCGTGCTCCCCGGAGTGGAGGCGGCCGAGCGCGC
CGGGGTGCCCGCCTTCCTGGAGACCTCCGCGCCCCGCAACCTCCCCTTCTACGAGCGGCTCGGCTTCACC
GTCACCGCCGACGTCGAGGTGCCCGAAGGACCGCGCACCTGGTGCATGACCCGCAAGCCCGGTGCCTGAG
CGGCCCGTTTAAACCCGCTGATCAGCCTCGACTGTGCCTTCTAGTTGCCAGCCATCTGTTGTTTGCCCCT
CCCCCGTGCCTTCCTTGACCCTGGAAGGTGCCACTCCCACTGTCCTTTCCTAATAAAATGAGGAAATTGC
ATCGCATTGTCTGAGTAGGTGTCATTCTATTCTGGGGGGTGGGGTGGGGCAGGACAGCAAGGGGGAGGAT
TGGGAAGACAATAGCAGGCATGCTGGGGATGCGGTGGGCTCTATGGCTTCTGAGGCGGAACGCGATATGT
ACGGGCCAGATATACGCGTCGCAGAACAAACGCCCAGAACCGAAGGCCGGAGCCCAGACGCCGCAGCAGC
CCAGCCTGCGTTGTAACCCGGTCCCCATAGCAACCAACTACCGCAGACTACTCTCGCAAGCGCTGTTCTG
CTTGTGACCCGGACCGGCTTCTCTTCCGCTTCCGGTCCCACAATCCTCTGTCGGCCTAGAAGAGCTTTGC
ATTGTGGGAGCTCCTTCCTTTCTCGCTCCCCGGCCATCTTGGCGGCTGGTGTTGGTGAGTGAGCTCTGCG
GGGTAAACGATTAGGCGGCTCGGGGAGCTCCGCTAGCTGGTGTTTGACGCTCTGGATTATAATCCTCTCT
TCTGTCCTCTGTGTATGCTAGGTTGGGGGTTGTCCCGCACCTAGAGCTAGCGCCCAGCTTAAGCCACCAT
GGACACCGACTTCATCGACGAGGAGGTGCTGATGAGCCTGGTCATCGAGATGGGCCTGGACAGAATCGCA
GAACTGCCAGAGCTGTGGCTGGGACAGAACGAGTTCGACTTCATGACCGACGGATCCGGCAGCATGGCCG
AGATCGGAACCGGCTTCCCTTTCGACCCTCACTACGTGGAGGTGCTGGGAGAACGGATGCACTACGTGGA
CGTGGGACCTAGAGACGGAACACCAGTGCTGTTCCTGCACGGAAACCCCACAAGCAGCTACGTCTGGCGG
AACATCATCCCCCACGTGGCCCCTACACACAGATGTATCGCCCCAGACCTGATCGGCATGGGAAAGAGCG
ACAAGCCCGACCTGGGCTACTTCTTCGACGACCACGTGCGGTTCATGGACGCTTTCATCGAGGCCCTGGG
ACTGGAAGAGGTGGTGCTGGTCATCCACGATTGGGGAAGCGCTCTGGGCTTCCATTGGGCCAAGAGGAAC
CCAGAGAGGGTCAAGGGCATCGCCTTCATGGAGTTCATCCGGCCTATCCCCACTTGGGACGAGTGGCCAG
AATTCGCCAGGGAGACCTTCCAGGCTTTCAGAACCACCGACGTGGGCAGGAAGCTGATCATCGACCAGAA
CGTGTTCATCGAGGGAACCCTGCCTATGGGAGTCGTGAGACCTCTGACCGAGGTGGAGATGGACCACTAC
AGGGAGCCCTTCCTGAACCCAGTGGACAGAGAGCCTCTGTGGAGATTCCCCAACGAGCTGCCTATCGCCG
GAGAACCAGCCAATATCGTGGCCCTGGTGGAGGAGTACATGGATTGGCTGCACCAGAGCCCCGTGCCTAA
GCTGCTGTTTTGGGGCACACCAGGAGTGCTGATTCCTCCAGCAGAAGCCGCTAGACTGGCCAAAAGCCTG
CCTAATTGCAAGGCCGTGGACATCGGCCCAGGACTGAATCTGCTGCAGGAGGACAACCCCGACCTGATTG
GAAGCGAGATTGCCCGGTGGCTCAGTACCCTGGAGATCAGCGGCAGCGCTGGCTCTGCTGGAGACATGAG
AGCTGCCAACCTTTGGCCAAGCCCGCTCATGATCAAACGCTCTAAGAAGAACAGCCTGGCCTTGTCCCTG
ACGGCCGACCAGATGGTCAGTGCCTTGTTGGATGCTGAGCCCCCCATACTCTATTCCGAGTATGATCCTA
CCAGACCCTTCAGTGAAGCTTCGATGATGGGCTTACTGACCAACCTGGCAGACAGGGAGCTGGTTCACAT
GATCAACTGGGCGAAGAGGGTGCCAGGCTTTGTGGATTTGACCCTCCATGATCAGGTCCACCTTCTAGAA
TGTGCCTGGCTAGAGATCCTGATGATTGGTCTCGTCTGGCGCTCCATGGAGCACCCAGTGAAGCTACTGT
TTGCTCCTAACTTGCTCTTGGACAGGAACCAGGGAAAATGTGTAGAGGGCATGGTGGAGATCTTCGACAT
GCTGCTGGCTACATCATCTCGGTTCCGCATGATGAATCTGCAGGGAGAGGAGTTTGTGTGCCTCAAATCT
ATTATTTTGCTTAATTCTGGAGTGTACACATTTCTGTCCAGCACCCTGAAGTCTCTGGAAGAGAAGGACC
ATATCCACCGAGTCCTGGACAAGATCACAGACACTTTGATCCACCTGATGGCCAAGGCAGGCCTGACCCT
GCAGCAGCAGCACCAGCGGCTGGCCCAGCTCCTCCTCATCCTCTCCCACATCAGGCACATGAGTAACAAA
GGCATGGAGCATCTGTACAGCATGAAGTGCAAGAACGTGGTGCCCCTCTATGACCTGCTGCTGGAGATGC
TGGACGCCCACCGCCTACATGCGCCCACTAGCCGTGGAGGGGCATCCGTGGAGGAGACGGACCAAAGCCA
CTTGGCCACTGCGGGCTCTACTTCATCGGGTACCGTCAAGCGGCCCATGAATGCCTTCATGGTGTGGTCC
CGCGGGCAGCGGCGCAAGATGGCCCAGGAGAACCCCAAGATGCACAACTCGGAGATCAGCAAGCGCCTGG
GCGCCGAGTGGAAACTTTTGTCGGAGACGGAGAAGCGGCCGTTCATCGACGAGGCTAAGCGGCTGCGAGC
GCTGCACATGAAGGAGCACCCGGATTATAAAGGAAGCGGAGCTGGAAAGCCTATCCCTAACCCTCTGCTG
GGACTGGACAGCACCTGAATAGGTCGACAATCAACCTCTGGATTACAAAATTTGTGAAAGATTGACTGGT
ATTCTTAACTATGTTGCTCCTTTTACGCTATGTGGATACGCTGCTTTAATGCCTTTGTATCATGCGTTAA
CTAAACTTGTTTATTGCAGCTTATAATGGTTACAAATAAAGCAATAGCATCACAAATTTCACAAATAAAG
CATTTTTTTCACTGCATTCTAGTTGTGGTTTGTCCAAACTCATCAATGTATCTTATCATGTCTGGAATTG
ACTCAAATGATGTCAATTAGTCTATCAGAAGCTCATCTGGTCTCCCTTCCGGGGGACAAGACATCCCTGT
TTAATATTTAAACAGCAGTGTTCCCAAACTGGGTTCTTATATCCCTTGCTCTGGTCAACCAGGTTGCAGG
GTTTCCTGTCCTCACAGGAACGAAGTCCCTAAAGAAACAGTGGCAGCCAGGTTTAGCCCCGGAATTGACT
GGATTCCTTTTTTAGGGCCCATTGGTATGGCTTTTTCCCCGTATCCCCCCAGGTGTCTGCAGGCTCAAAG
AGCAGCGAGAAGCGTTCAGAGGAAAGCGATCCCGTGCCACCTTCCCCGTGCCCGGGCTGTCCCCGCACGC
TGCCGGCTCGGGGATGCGGGGGGAGCGCCGGACCGGAGCGGAGCCCCGGGCGGCTCGCTGCTGCCCCCTA
GCGGGGGAGGGACGTAATTACATCCCTGGGGGCTTTGGGGGGGGGCTGTCCCTGATATCTATAACAAGAA
AATATATATATAATAAGTTATCACGTAAGTAGAACATGAAATAACAATATAATTATCGTATGAGTTAAAT
CTTAAAAGTCACGTAAAAGATAATCATGCGTCATTTTGACTCACGCGGTCGTTATAGTTCAAAATCAGTG
ACACTTACCGCATTGACAAGCACGCCTCACGGGAGCTCCAAGCGGCGACTGAGATGTCCTAAATGCACAG
CGACGGATTCGCGCTATTTAGAAAGAGAGAGCAATATTTCAAGAATGCATGCGTCAATTTTACGCAGACT
ATCTTTCTAGGGTTAATCTAGCTGCATCAGGATCATATCGTCGGGTCTTTTTTCCGGCTCAGTCATCGCC
CAAGCTGGCGCTATCTGGGCATCGGGGAGGAAGAAGCCCGTGCCTTTTCCCGCGAGGTTGAAGCGGCATG
GAAAGAGTTTGCCGAGGATGACTGCTGCTGCATTGACGTTGAGCGAAAACGCACGTTTACCATGATGATT
CGGGAAGGTGTGGCCATGCACGCCTTTAACGGTGAACTGTTCGTTCAGGCCACCTGGGATACCAGTTCGT
CGCGGCTTTTCCGGACACAGTTCCGGATGGTCAGCCCGAAGCGCATCAGCAACCCGAACAATACCGGCGA
CAGCCGGAACTGCCGTGCCGGTGTGCAGATTAATGACAGCGGTGCGGCGCTGGGATATTACGTCAGCGAG
GACGGGTATCCTGGCTGGATGCCGCAGAAATGGACATGGATACCCCGTGAGTTACCCGGCGGGCGCGCTT
GGCGTAATCATGGTCATAGCTGTTTCCTGTGTGAAATTGTTATCCGCTCACAATTCCACACAACATACGA
GCCGGAAGCATAAAGTGTAAAGCCTGGGGTGCCTAATGAGTGAGCTAACTCACATTAATTGCGTTGCGCT
CACTGCCCGCTTTCCAGTCGGGAAACCTGTCGTGCCAGCTGCATTAATGAATCGGCCAACGCGCGGGGAG
AGGCGGTTTGCGTATTGGGCGCTCTTCCGCTTCCTCGCTCACTGACTCGCTGCGCTCGGTCGTTCGGCTG
CGGCGAGCGGTATCAGCTCACTCAAAGGCGGTAATACGGTTATCCACAGAATCAGGGGATAACGCAGGAA
AGAACATGTGAGCAAAAGGCCAGCAAAAGGCCAGGAACCGTAAAAAGGCCGCGTTGCTGGCGTTTTTCCA
TAGGCTCCGCCCCCCTGACGAGCATCACAAAAATCGACGCTCAAGTCAGAGGTGGCGAAACCCGACAGGA
CTATAAAGATACCAGGCGTTTCCCCCTGGAAGCTCCCTCGTGCGCTCTCCTGTTCCGACCCTGCCGCTTA
CCGGATACCTGTCCGCCTTTCTCCCTTCGGGAAGCGTGGCGCTTTCTCATAGCTCACGCTGTAGGTATCT
CAGTTCGGTGTAGGTCGTTCGCTCCAAGCTGGGCTGTGTGCACGAACCCCCCGTTCAGCCCGACCGCTGC
GCCTTATCCGGTAACTATCGTCTTGAGTCCAACCCGGTAAGACACGACTTATCGCCACTGGCAGCAGCCA
CTGGTAACAGGATTAGCAGAGCGAGGTATGTAGGCGGTGCTACAGAGTTCTTGAAGTGGTGGCCTAACTA
CGGCTACACTAGAAGAACAGTATTTGGTATCTGCGCTCTGCTGAAGCCAGTTACCTTCGGAAAAAGAGTT
GGTAGCTCTTGATCCGGCAAACAAACCACCGCTGGTAGCGGTGGTTTTTTTGTTTGCAAGCAGCAGATTA
CGCGCAGAAAAAAAGGATCTCAAGAAGATCCTTTGATCTTTTCTACGGGGTCTGACGCTCAGTGGAACGA
AAACTCACGTTAAGGGATTTTGGTCATGAGATTATCAAAAAGGATCTTCACCTAGATCCTTTTAAATTAA
AAATGAAGTTTTAAATCAATCTAAAGTATATATGAGTAAACTTGGTCTGACAGTTACCAATGCTTAATCA
GTGAGGCACCTATCTCAGCGATCTGTCTATTTCGTTCATCCATAGTTGCCTGACTCCCCGTCGTGTAGAT
AACTACGATACGGGAGGGCTTACCATCTGGCCCCAGTGCTGCAATGATACCGCGAG
